>Addgene plasmid #213210 | CHRM4-DuET | addgene full sequence | sequence record 430772 | Addgene NGS Result
TCCCTCGTGCGCTCTCCTGTTCCGACCCTGCCGCTTACCGGATACCTGTCCGCCTTTCTCCCTTCGGGAA
GCGTGGCGCTTTCTCATAGCTCACGCTGTAGGTATCTCAGTTCGGTGTAGGTCGTTCGCTCCAAGCTGGG
CTGTGTGCACGAACCCCCCGTTCAGCCCGACCGCTGCGCCTTATCCGGTAACTATCGTCTTGAGTCCAAC
CCGGTAAGACACGACTTATCGCCACTGGCAGCAGCCACTGGTAACAGGATTAGCAGAGCGAGGTATGTAG
GCGGTGCTACAGAGTTCTTGAAGTGGTGGCCTAACTACGGCTACACTAGAAGAACGGTATTTGGTATCTG
CGCTCTGCTGAAGCCAGTTACCTTCGGAAAAAGAGTTGGTAGCTCTTGATCCGGCAAACAAACCACCGCT
GGTAGCGGTGGTTTTTTTGTTTGCAAGCAGCAGATTACGCGCAGAAAAAAAGGATCTCAAGAAGATCCTT
TGATCTTTTCTACGGGGTCTGACGCTCAGTGGAACGAAAACTCACGTTAAGGGATTTTGGTCATGAGATT
ATCAAAAAGGATCTTCACCTAGATCCTTTTAAATTAAAAATGAAGTTTTAAATCAATCTAAAGTATATAT
GAGTAAACTTGGTCTGACAGTTACCAATGCTTAATCAGTGAGGCACCTATCTCAGCGATCTGTCTATTTC
GTTCATCCATAGTTGCCTGACTCCCCGTCGTGTAGATAACTACGATACGGGAGGGCTTACCATCTGGCCC
CAGTGCTGCAATGATACCGCGAGACCCACGCTCACCGGCTCCAGATTTATCAGCAATAAACCAGCCAGCC
GGAAGGGCCGAGCGCAGAAGTGGTCCTGCAACTTTATCCGCCTCCATCCAGTCTATTAATTGTTGCCGGG
AAGCTAGAGTAAGTAGTTCGCCAGTTAATAGTTTGCGCAACGTTGTTGCCATTGCTACAGGCATCGTGGT
GTCACGCTCGTCGTTTGGTATGGCTTCATTCAGCTCCGGTTCCCAACGATCAAGGCGAGTTACATGATCC
CCCATGTTGTGCAAAAAAGCGGTTAGCTCCTTCGGTCCTCCGATCGTTGTCAGAAGTAAGTTGGCCGCAG
TGTTATCACTCATGGTTATGGCAGCACTGCATAATTCTCTTACTGTCATGCCATCCGTAAGATGCTTTTC
TGTGACTGGTGAGTACTCAACCAAGTCATTCTGAGAATAGTGTATGCGGCGACCGAGTTGCTCTTGCCCG
GCGTCAATACGGGATAATACCGCGCCACATAGCAGAACTTTAAAAGTGCTCATCATTGGAAAACGTTCTT
CGGGGCGAAAACTCTCAAGGATCTTACCGCTGTTGAGATCCAGTTCGATGTAACCCACTCGTGCACCCAA
CTGATCTTCAGCATCTTTTACTTTCACCAGCGTTTCTGGGTGAGCAAAAACAGGAAGGCAAAATGCCGCA
AAAAAGGGAATAAGGGCGACACGGAAATGTTGAATACTCATACTCTTCCTTTTTCAATATTATTGAAGCA
TTTATCAGGGTTATTGTCTCATGAGCGGATACATATTTGAATGTATTTAGAAAAATAAACAAATAGGGGT
TCCGCGCACATTTCCCCGAAAAGTGCCACCTGACGTCGACGGATCGGGAGATCTCCCGATCCCCTATGGT
GCACTCTCAGTACAATCTGCTCTGATGCCGCATAGTTAAGCCAGTATCTGCTCCCTGCTTGTGTGTTGGA
GGTCGCTGAGTAGTGCGCGAGCAAAATTTAAGCTACAACAAGGCAAGGCTTGACCGACATTTGCATGAAG
AATCTGCTTAGGGTTAGGCGTTTTGCGCTGCTTCGCGATGTACGGGCCAGATATACGCGTTGACATTGAT
TATTGACTAGTTATTAATAGTAATCAATTACGGGGTCATTAGTTCATAGCCCATATATGGAGTTCCGCGT
TACATAACTTACGGTAAATGGCCCGCCTGGCTGACCGCCCAACGACCCCCGCCCATTGACGTCAATAATG
ACGTATGTTCCCATAGTAACGCCAATAGGGACTTTCCATTGACGTCAATGGGTGGAGTATTTACGGTAAA
CTGCCCACTTGGCAGTACATCAAGTGTATCATATGCCAAGTACGCCCCCTATTGACGTCAATGACGGTAA
ATGGCCCGCCTGGCATTATGCCCAGTACATGACCTTATGGGACTTTCCTACTTGGCAGTACATCTACGTA
TTAGTCATCGCTATTACCATGGTGATGCGGTTTTGGCAGTACATCAATGGGCGTGGATAGCGGTTTGACT
CACGGGGATTTCCAAGTCTCCACCCCATTGACGTCAATGGGAGTTTGTTTTGGCACCAAAATCAACGGGA
CTTTCCAAAATGTCGTAACAACTCCGCCCCATTGACGCAAATGGGCGGTAGGCGTGTACGGTGGGAGGTC
TATATAAGCAGAGCTCTCTGGCTAACTAGAGAACCCACTGCTTACTGGCTTATCGAAATTAATACGACTC
ACTATAGGGAGACCCAAGCTGGCTAGCGTTTAAACTTAAGCTTAGCGCCACCATGAAGACGATCATCGCC
CTGAGCTACATCTTCTGCCTGGTATTCGCCGACTACAAGGACGATGATGACGCCAGCATCGATATGGCGA
ATTTCACTCCTGTTAATGGTTCCAGTGGCAACCAGTCTGTTAGACTGGTGACTTCTAGCTCTCACAACAG
GTATGAGACAGTTGAAATGGTCTTCATTGCCACTGTGACAGGCTCACTGAGCCTGGTAACTGTCGTTGGA
AACATTCTCGTGATGCTGTCCATCAAAGTGAACAGACAGCTGCAGACTGTCAACAACTATTTCCTGTTTT
CCCTGGCCTGTGCTGACCTGATAATAGGCGCTTTCTCAATGAATCTGTATACCGTGTATATCATCAAAGG
TTATTGGCCTCTGGGCGCCGTCGTGTGTGATTTGTGGTTGGCACTCGACTATGTGGTATCAAACGCTTCA
GTGATGAATCTGCTTATAATCTCATTCGATCGCTATTTCTGTGTGACTAAACCTCTGACTTACCCAGCCC
GGAGGACCACAAAAATGGCCGGCCTCATGATCGCCGCCGCATGGGTCCTGTCATTCGTCTTGTGGGCACC
GGCTATCCTCTTCTGGCAGTTTGTGGTGGGCAAGCGGACCGTCCCTGACAATCAGTGCTTCATCCAGTTT
TTGTCAAATCCAGCCGTTACTTTTGGCACAGCTATTGCGGCTTTTTACTTGCCCGTGGTGATTATGACCG
TCTTGTATATCCATATCTCACTGGCTAGTCGGAGCCGGGTGCATAAGCACCGGCCTGAAGGGCCAAAGGA
GAAGAAAGCAAAGACATTGGCCTTCCTCAAAAGCCCCTTGATGAAGCAATCCGTGAAAAAACCTCCCCCG
GGAGAGGCTGCCCGCGAAGAGCTTCGGAACGGCAAGTTGGAAGAAGCACCACCTCCCGCTCTGCCACCAC
CCCCACGGCCCGTGGCTGATAAGGACACTAGCAACGAGAGCAGCAGCGGGAGCGCCACACAGAACACTAA
AGAGCGGCCGGCCACAGAGCTCTCAACAACCGAGGCTACCACGCCAGCTATGCCAGCACCGCCACTCCAA
CCTCGGGCTCTTAACCCTGCAAGTCGGTGGAGCAAGATTCAGATTGTCACCAAGCAGACAGGCAATGAAT
GTGTTACGGCTATTGAAATCGTGCCAGCTACCCCTGCCGGGATGCGACCCGCTGCTAATGTGGCCAGAAA
GTTCGCCAGCATAGCACGCAACCAAGTCCGGAAAAAAAGACAAATGGCCGCACGGGAGAGAAAGGTGACA
CGCACGATTTTCGCTATTCTTCTGGCCTTCATACTGACTTGGACCCCTTACAATGTGATGGTCCTGGTAA
ACACCTTTTGCCAGTCATGTATCCCCGACACAGTGTGGAGCATCGGATATTGGCTGTGCTACGTGAACAG
CACCATAAACCCGGCTTGCTATGCCCTCTGTAACGCTACGTTCAAAAAGACGTTTCGCCATCTGTTGCTT
TGTCAATACCGGAACATTGGTACTGCTCGCATCGATACCGGTGGACGCACCGGTGAATTCGATGAGGCCA
GCACCACCGTGTCTAAGACCGAGACTTCTCAGGTGGCCCCTGCCTAACTCGAGTCTAGAGGGCCCGTTTA
AACCCGCTGATCAGCCTCGACTGTGCCTTCTAGTTGCCAGCCATCTGTTGTTTGCCCCTCCCCCGTGCCT
TCCTTGACCCTGGAAGGTGCCACTCCCACTGTCCTTTCCTAATAAAATGAGGAAATTGCATCGCATTGTC
TGAGTAGGTGTCATTCTATTCTGGGGGGTGGGGTGGGGCAGGACAGCAAGGGGGAGGATTGGGAAGACAA
TAGCAGGCATGCTGGGGATGCGGTGGGCTCTATGGCTTCTGAGGCGGAAAGAACCAGCTGGGGCTCTAGG
GGGTATCCCC
[124 nt withheld, positions 4491-4614]
C
[91 nt withheld, positions 4616-4706]
A
[49 nt withheld, positions 4708-4756]
CCTTTGACGTTGGAGTCCACGTTCTTT
[37 nt withheld, positions 4784-4820]
ACCCTATCTCGGTCTATTCTTTTGATTTATAAGGGATTTTGCCGATTTCGGCCTATTGGTTAAAAAATGA
GCTGATTTAACAAAAATTTAACGCGAATTAATTCTGTGGAATGTGTGTCAGTTAGGGTGTGGAAAGTCCC
CAGGCTCCCCAGCAGGCAGAAGTATGCAAAGCATGCATCTCAATTAGTCAGCAACCAGGTGTGGAAAGTC
CCCAGGCTCCCCAGCAGGCAGAAGTATGCAAAGCATGCATCTCAATTAGTCAGCAACCATAGTCCCGCCC
CTAACTCCGCCCATCCCGCCCCTAACTCCGCCCAGTTCCGCCCATTCTCCGCCCCATGGCTGACTAATTT
TTTTTATTTATGCAGAGGCCGAGGCCGCCTCTGCCTCTGAGCTATTCCAGAAGTAGTGAGGAGGCTTTTT
TGGAGGCCTAGGCTTTTGCAAAAAGCTCCCGGGAGCTTGTATATCCATTTTCGGATCTGATCAAGAGACA
GGATGAGGATCGTTTCGCATGATTGAACAAGATGGATTGCACGCAGGTTCTCCGGCCGCTTGGGTGGAGA
GGCTATTCGGCTATGACTGGGCACAACAGACAATCGGCTGCTCTGATGCCGCCGTGTTCCGGCTGTCAGC
GCAGGGGCGCCCGGTTCTTTTTGTCAAGACCGACCTGTCCGGTGCCCTGAATGAACTGCAGGACGAGGCA
GCGCGGCTATCGTGGCTGGCCACGACGGGCGTTCCTTGCGCAGCTGTGCTCGACGTTGTCACTGAAGCGG
GAAGGGACTGGCTGCTATTGGGCGAAGTGCCGGGGCAGGATCTCCTGTCATCTCACCTTGCTCCTGCCGA
GAAAGTATCCATCATGGCTGATGCAATGCGGCGGCTGCATACGCTTGATCCGGCTACCTGCCCATTCGAC
CACCAAGCGAAACATCGCATCGAGCGAGCACGTACTCGGATGGAAGCCGGTCTTGTCGATCAGGATGATC
TGGACGAAGAGCATCAGGGGCTCGCGCCAGCCGAACTGTTCGCCAGGCTCAAGGCGCGCATGCCCGACGG
CGAGGATCTCGTCGTGACCCATGGCGATGCCTGCTTGCCGAATATCATGGTGGAAAATGGCCGCTTTTCT
GGATTCATCGACTGTGGCCGGCTGGGTGTGGCGGACCGCTATCAGGACATAGCGTTGGCTACCCGTGATA
TTGCTGAAGAGCTTGGCGGCGAATGGGCTGACCGCTTCCTCGTGCTTTACGGTATCGCCGCTCCCGATTC
GCAGCGCATCGCCTTCTATCGCCTTCTTGACGAGTTCTTCTGAGCGGGACTCTGGGGTTCGAAATGACCG
ACCAAGCGACGCCCAACCTGCCATCACGAGATTTCGATTCCACCGCCGCCTTCTATGAAAGGTTGGGCTT
CGGAATCGTTTTCCGGGACGCCGGCTGGATGATCCTCCAGCGCGGGGATCTCATGCTGGAGTTCTTCGCC
CACCCCAACTTGTTTATTGCAGCTTATAATGGTTACAAATAAAGCAATAGCATCACAAATTTCACAAATA
AAGCATTTTTTTCACTGCATTCTAGTTGTGGTTTGTCCAAACTCATCAATGTATCTTATCATGTCTGTAT
ACCGTCGACCTCTAGCTAGAGCTTGGCGTAATCATGGTCATAGCTGTTTCCTGTGTGAAATTGTTATCCG
CTCACAATTCCACACAACATACGAGCCGGAAGCATAAAGTGTAAAGCCTGGGGTGCCTAATGAGTGAGCT
AACTCACATTAATTGCGTTGCGCTCACTGCCCGCTTTCCAGTCGGGAAACCTGTCGTGCCAGCTGCATTA
ATGAATCGGCCAACGCGCGGGGAGAGGCGGTTTGCGTATTGGGCGCTCTTCCGCTTCCTCGCTCACTGAC
TCGCTGCGCTCGGTCGTTCGGCTGCGGCGAGCGGTATCAGCTCACTCAAAGGCGGTAATACGGTTATCCA
CAGAATCAGGGGATAACGCAGGAAAGAACATGTGAGCAAAAGGCCAGCAAAAGGCCAGGAACCGTAAAAA
GGCCGCGTTGCTGGCGTTTTTCCATAGGCTCCGCCCCCCTGACGAGCATCACAAAAATCGACGCTCAAGT
CAGAGGTGGCGAAACCCGACAGGACTATAAAGATACCAGGCGTTTCCCCCTGGAAGC
Features (pLannotate 1.2.2; 21 found; start..end, strand, type, name):
    651..1511    -  CDS            AmpR: β-lactamase; bla; confers resistance to ampicillin, carbenicillin, and related antibiotics
   1512..1616    -  promoter       AmpR promoter: bla
   1675..1727    -  misc_feature   bom (fragment): basis of mobility region from pBR322
   1882..2261    +  enhancer       CMV enhancer: human cytomegalovirus immediate early enhancer
   2262..2465    +  promoter       CMV promoter: human cytomegalovirus (CMV) immediate early promoter
   2461..2494    +  LTR            5' LTR (truncated) (fragment): truncated 5' long terminal repeat (LTR) from HIV-1
   2510..2528    +  promoter       T7 promoter: promoter for bacteriophage T7 RNA polymerase
   2621..2641    +  CDS            3xFLAG (fragment): three tandem FLAG® epitope tags
   2654..4090    +  CDS            CHRM4: ACM4_HUMAN - Experimental evidence at protein level: Swiss-Prot protein existence level 1. The muscarinic acetylcholine receptor mediates various cellular responses, including inhibition of adenylate cyclase, breakdown of phosphoinositides and modulation of potassium channels through the action of G proteins. Primary transducing effect is inhibition of adenylate cyclase. From Homo sapiens (Human).
   4221..4445    +  polyA_signal   bGH poly(A) signal: bovine growth hormone polyadenylation signal
   4449..4470    +  promoter       SV40 promoter (fragment): SV40 enhancer and early promoter
   4491..4919    +  rep_origin     f1 ori (sequence partly withheld): f1 bacteriophage origin of replication; arrow indicates direction of (+) strand synthesis
   4933..5262    +  promoter       SV40 promoter: SV40 enhancer and early promoter
   5329..6120    +  CDS            neo: KKA2_KLEPN - Also known as kan, nptII. Experimental evidence at protein level: Swiss-Prot protein existence level 1. Resistance to kanamycin, neomycin, paromomycin, ribostamycin, butirosin and gentamicin B. From Klebsiella pneumoniae.
   6144..6302    +  CDS            ble (fragment): BLE_KLEPN - Experimental evidence at protein level: Swiss-Prot protein existence level 1. Binding protein with a strong affinity to the bleomycin family of antibiotics. Binds to CL990; an antimitotic-antibiotic compound. From Klebsiella pneumoniae.
   6297..6418    +  polyA_signal   SV40 poly(A) signal: SV40 polyadenylation signal
   6491..6507    -  protein_bind   lac operator: The lac repressor binds to the lac operator to inhibit transcription in E. coli. This inhibition can be relieved by adding lactose or isopropyl-β-D-thiogalactopyranoside (IPTG). lac repressor encoded by lacI
   6515..6545    -  promoter       lac promoter: promoter for the E. coli lac operon
   6560..6581    -  protein_bind   CAP binding site: CAP binding activates transcription in the presence of cAMP. E. coli catabolite activator protein
   6594..6686    -  CDS            lacI (fragment): lac repressor; lacI; The lac repressor binds to the lac operator to inhibit transcription in E. coli. This inhibition can be relieved by adding lactose or isopropyl-β-D-thiogalactopyranoside (IPTG).
   6869..480     -  rep_origin     ori (across the origin): high-copy-number ColE1/pMB1/pBR322/pUC origin of replication
