[The description below was written by a language model from this plasmid's Addgene catalogue record and pLannotate feature annotations shown in this document.]
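Description:
CHRM4-DuET is a mammalian expression plasmid built on the pcDNA 3.1 (+) backbone that carries the human muscarinic acetylcholine receptor M4 (CHRM4, a class A GPCR whose primary signalling effect is inhibition of adenylate cyclase). It is propagated in E. coli as a high-copy plasmid through a ColE1/pUC-type origin and selected with ampicillin via the β-lactamase gene. An f1 origin is also present. For selection in mammalian cells, the backbone supplies a neomycin phosphotransferase cassette driven by the SV40 enhancer/early promoter and terminated by an SV40 polyadenylation signal. The short annotated fragments (HIV-1 LTR, ble, lacI, bom, and a second small SV40 promoter piece) appear to be backbone remnants or partial sequence matches rather than functional elements.

The receptor coding sequence sits downstream of the CMV immediate-early enhancer and promoter, which give strong constitutive transcription in mammalian cells, and is followed by the bovine growth hormone polyadenylation signal. A T7 promoter between the CMV promoter and the insert allows in vitro transcription. In the "DuET" design, the receptor is preceded by a cleavable hemagglutinin signal peptide, which promotes membrane insertion and is then removed, followed by an N-terminal FLAG epitope. The feature table detects this epitope as a short FLAG-type match just upstream of the open reading frame. A C-terminal 1D4 epitope is recorded in the catalogue but is not separately annotated, nor is the signal peptide. The two tags allow capture and detection of the receptor from either end. The construct is intended for GPCR expression in mammalian cells and proteomics studies, and the associated work concerns multiplexed selectivity screening of anti-GPCR antibodies.
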