Addgene plasmid #213210: CHRM4-DuET
Purpose: The DuET construct encodes the named human GPCR engineered with a cleaved hemagglutinin signal peptide, a 5' FLAG and a 3' 1D4 epitope tag optimized for expression in mammalian cells and proteomics studies.
Depositing lab: Thomas Sakmar. Depositing organization: Rockefeller University. Publication: Multiplexed selectivity screening of anti-GPCR antibodies. Dahl L, Kotliar IB, Bendes A, Dodig-Crnkovic T, Fromm S, Elofsson A, Uhlen M, Sakmar TP, Schwenk JM. Sci Adv. 2023 May 3;9(18):eadf9297. doi: 10.1126/sciadv.adf9297. Epub 2023 May 3. PubMed 37134173.
Backbone
  Vector backbone: pcDNA 3.1 (+)
  Vector type: Mammalian Expression
Growth in bacteria
  Bacterial resistance: Ampicillin, 100 μg/mL
  Growth temperature: 37°C
  Growth strain: DH5alpha
  Copy number: High Copy
Gene/Insert
  Gene/Insert name: CHRM4 (alt names: Cholinergic receptor muscarinic 4; ACM4)
  Species: H. sapiens (human)
  Entrez Gene: CHRM4 (a.k.a. HM4, M4R)
  Promoter: CMV, T7
  Tag / fusion protein: FLAG (N terminal on insert); 1D4 (C terminal on insert)
  Cloning method: Gibson Cloning
Terms and licenses: Academic/Nonprofit Terms; Industry Terms: Not Available to Industry
Depositor comments: Class: A, Family: Acetylcholine (muscarinic). Ensembl ID: ENSG00000180720, Uniprot ID: P08173
How to cite: CHRM4-DuET was a gift from Thomas Sakmar (Addgene plasmid # 213210 ; http://n2t.net/addgene:213210 ; RRID:Addgene_213210)
